Addgene plasmid #48137: pSpCas9 (PX165)
Purpose: Human codon optimized Cas9 nuclease from Streptococcus pyogenes (Cbh-3X-FLAG-NLS-SpCas9-NLS)
Depositing lab: Feng Zhang. Depositing organization: Broad Institute. Publication: Genome engineering using the CRISPR-Cas9 system. Ran FA, Hsu PD, Wright J, Agarwala V, Scott DA, Zhang F. Nat Protoc. 2013 Nov;8(11):2281-308. doi: 10.1038/nprot.2013.143. Epub 2013 Oct 24. PubMed 24157548.
Backbone
  Vector backbone: PX165
  Total vector size (bp): 8300
  Vector type: Mammalian Expression, CRISPR
Growth in bacteria
  Bacterial resistance: Ampicillin, 100 μg/mL
  Growth temperature: 37°C
  Growth strain: Stbl3
  Copy number: Unknown
Gene/Insert
  Gene/Insert name: hSpCas9 (alt names: SpCas9; Cas9; PX165)
  Species: Synthetic
  Insert size (bp): 5400
  Promoter: Cbh
  Tag / fusion protein: 3XFLAG (N terminal on insert)
  Cloning method: Restriction Enzyme; 5′ cloning site AgeI (not destroyed); 3′ cloning site EcoRI (not destroyed)
  Sequencing primers: 5′ CTGGAGCACCTGCCTGAAATCACT
Terms and licenses: Academic/Nonprofit Terms; Industry Terms: Not Available to Industry
Depositor comments: For more information on Zhang Lab CRISPR Plasmids please refer to: http://www.addgene.org/crispr/zhang/.
How to cite: pSpCas9 (PX165) was a gift from Feng Zhang (Addgene plasmid # 48137 ; http://n2t.net/addgene:48137 ; RRID:Addgene_48137)
