[The description below was written by a language model from this plasmid's Addgene catalogue record and pLannotate feature annotations shown in this document.]
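Description:
pSpCas9 (PX165) is a mammalian expression plasmid of about 8.2–8.3 kb that supplies the Streptococcus pyogenes Cas9 nuclease for CRISPR genome engineering. It is propagated in E. coli through a high-copy ColE1/pUC-type origin and selected with ampicillin via the β-lactamase gene and its own promoter. An f1 phage origin is also present, along with small fragments of bom and rop that appear to be backbone remnants.

The payload is a single expression cassette for a synthetic, human codon-optimized SpCas9. Transcription is driven by the Cbh promoter, which the feature table resolves into its components: a CMV enhancer, the chicken β-actin promoter and a hybrid chicken β-actin/minute virus of mice intron. This compact arrangement gives strong, broad expression in mammalian cells. According to the catalogue entry, the protein carries an N-terminal 3×FLAG tag for detection or immunoprecipitation and nuclear localization signals at both ends. The annotation explicitly picks up only the C-terminal nucleoplasmin bipartite NLS, and it lists the Cas9 coding region as two adjacent segments that together form the continuous open reading frame. A bovine growth hormone polyadenylation signal terminates the transcript. The insert is bounded by retained AgeI and EcoRI sites.

One AAV2 inverted terminal repeat and fragments of another flank the cassette, but the record does not describe this plasmid as an AAV packaging vector. No guide RNA scaffold or U6 promoter is annotated, so the construct appears to provide Cas9 alone and would be paired with a guide RNA supplied separately. No mammalian selection marker or fluorescent reporter is recorded.
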