Features (pLannotate 1.2.2; 17 found; start..end, strand, type, name):
     86..135     +  misc_feature   bom (fragment): basis of mobility region from pBR322
    136..591     -  rep_origin     f1 ori (sequence partly withheld): f1 bacteriophage origin of replication; arrow indicates direction of (+) strand synthesis
    610..661     +  misc_feature   bom (fragment): basis of mobility region from pBR322
    666..806     -  repeat_region  AAV2 ITR: inverted terminal repeat of adeno-associated virus serotype 2 inverted
    911..1022    -  polyA_signal   bGH poly(A) signal: bovine growth hormone polyadenylation signal
   1056..1103    -  CDS            nucleoplasmin NLS: bipartite nuclear localization signal from nucleoplasmin
   1104..3602    -  CDS            Cas9(C): C-terminal portion of Streptococcus pyogenes Cas9 (Zetsche et al., 2015)
   3603..5204    -  CDS            Cas9(N): N-terminal portion of Streptococcus pyogenes Cas9 (Zetsche et al., 2015)
   5342..5569    -  intron         hybrid intron: hybrid between chicken β-actin (CBA) and minute virus of mice (MMV) introns (Gray et al., 2011)
   5570..5847    -  promoter       chicken β-actin promoter: No description available
   5849..6134    -  enhancer       CMV enhancer: human cytomegalovirus immediate early enhancer; contains an 18-bp deletion relative to the standard CMV enhancer
   6188..6215    -  repeat_region  AAV2 ITR (fragment): inverted terminal repeat of adeno-associated virus serotype 2 inverted
   6244..6271    -  repeat_region  AAV2 ITR (fragment): inverted terminal repeat of adeno-associated virus serotype 2 inverted
   6344..6932    -  rep_origin     ori: high-copy-number ColE1/pMB1/pBR322/pUC origin of replication
   7103..7963    -  CDS            AmpR: β-lactamase; bla; confers resistance to ampicillin, carbenicillin, and related antibiotics
   7964..8068    -  promoter       AmpR promoter: bla
   8163..8198    +  CDS            rop (fragment): Rop protein, which maintains plasmids at low copy number; rop
>Addgene plasmid #48137 | pSpCas9 (PX165) | addgene full sequence | sequence record 130642 | Addgene NGS Result
AGACGGTCACAGCTTGTCTGTAAGCGGATGCCGGGAGCAGACAAGCCCGTCAGGGCGCGTCAGCGGGTGT
TGGCGGGTGTCGGGGCTGGCTTAACTATGCGGCATCAGAGCAGATTGTACTGAGAGTGCACCATAAAATT
GTAAACGTTAATATTTTGTTAAAATTCGCGTTAAATTTTTGTTAAATCAGCTCATTTTTTAACCAATAGA
CCGAAATCGGCAAAATCCCTTATAAATCAAAAGAATAGCCCGAGATAGAGT
[37 nt withheld, positions 262-298]
AAAGAACGTGGACTCCAACGTCAAAGG
[141 nt withheld, positions 326-466]
G
[46 nt withheld, positions 468-513]
A
[95 nt withheld, positions 515-609]
TATGCGGTGTGAAATACCGCACAGATGCGTAAGGAGAAAATACCGCATCAGGCGCCCCTGCAGGCAGCTG
CGCGCTCGCTCGCTCACTGAGGCCGCCCGGGCAAAGCCCGGGCGTCGGGCGACCTTTGGTCGCCCGGCCT
CAGTGAGCGAGCGAGCGCGCAGAGAGGGAGTGGCCAACTCCATCACTAGGGGTTCCTGCGGCCGCTCCCC
AGCATGCCTGCTATTCTCTTCCCAATCCTCCCCCTTGCTGTCCTGCCCCACCCCACCCCCCAGAATAGAA
TGACACCTACTCAGACAATGCGATGCAATTTCCTCATTTTATTAGGAAAGGACAGTGGGAGTGGCACCTT
CCAGGGTCAAGGAAGGCACGGGGGAGGGGCAAACAACAGATGGCTGGCAACTAGAAGGCACAGTCGAGGC
TGATCAGCGAGCTCTAGGAATTCTTACTTTTTCTTTTTTGCCTGGCCGGCCTTTTTCGTGGCCGCCGGCC
TTTTGTCGCCTCCCAGCTGAGACAGGTCGATCCGTGTCTCGTACAGGCCGGTGATGCTCTGGTGGATCAG
GGTGGCGTCCAGCACCTCTTTGGTGCTGGTGTACCTCTTCCGGTCGATGGTGGTGTCAAAGTACTTGAAG
GCGGCAGGGGCTCCCAGATTGGTCAGGGTAAACAGGTGGATGATATTCTCGGCCTGCTCTCTGATGGGCT
TATCCCGGTGCTTGTTGTAGGCGGACAGCACTTTGTCCAGATTAGCGTCGGCCAGGATCACTCTCTTGGA
GAACTCGCTGATCTGCTCGATGATCTCGTCCAGGTAGTGCTTGTGCTGTTCCACAAACAGCTGTTTCTGC
TCATTATCCTCGGGGGAGCCCTTCAGCTTCTCATAGTGGCTGGCCAGGTACAGGAAGTTCACATATTTGG
AGGGCAGGGCCAGTTCGTTTCCCTTCTGCAGTTCGCCGGCAGAGGCCAGCATTCTCTTCCGGCCGTTTTC
CAGCTCGAACAGGGAGTACTTAGGCAGCTTGATGATCAGGTCCTTTTTCACTTCTTTGTAGCCCTTGGCT
TCCAGAAAGTCGATGGGATTCTTCTCGAAGCTGCTTCTTTCCATGATGGTGATCCCCAGCAGCTCTTTCA
CACTCTTCAGTTTCTTGGACTTGCCCTTTTCCACTTTGGCCACCACCAGCACAGAATAGGCCACGGTGGG
GCTGTCGAAGCCGCCGTACTTCTTAGGGTCCCAGTCCTTCTTTCTGGCGATCAGCTTATCGCTGTTCCTC
TTGGGCAGGATAGACTCTTTGCTGAAGCCGCCTGTCTGCACCTCGGTCTTTTTCACGATATTCACTTGGG
GCATGCTCAGCACTTTCCGCACGGTGGCAAAATCCCGGCCCTTATCCCACACGATCTCCCCGGTTTCGCC
GTTTGTCTCGATCAGAGGCCGCTTCCGGATCTCGCCGTTGGCCAGGGTAATCTCGGTCTTGAAAAAGTTC
ATGATGTTGCTGTAGAAGAAGTACTTGGCGGTAGCCTTGCCGATTTCCTGCTCGCTCTTGGCGATCATCT
TCCGCACGTCGTACACCTTGTAGTCGCCGTACACGAACTCGCTTTCCAGCTTAGGGTACTTTTTGATCAG
GGCGGTTCCCACGACGGCGTTCAGGTAGGCGTCGTGGGCGTGGTGGTAGTTGTTGATCTCGCGCACTTTG
TAAAACTGGAAATCCTTCCGGAAATCGGACACCAGCTTGGACTTCAGGGTGATCACTTTCACTTCCCGGA
TCAGCTTGTCATTCTCGTCGTACTTAGTGTTCATCCGGGAGTCCAGGATCTGTGCCACGTGCTTTGTGAT
CTGCCGGGTTTCCACCAGCTGTCTCTTGATGAAGCCGGCCTTATCCAGTTCGCTCAGGCCGCCTCTCTCG
GCCTTGGTCAGATTGTCGAACTTTCTCTGGGTAATCAGCTTGGCGTTCAGCAGCTGCCGCCAGTAGTTCT
TCATCTTCTTCACGACCTCTTCGGAGGGCACGTTGTCGCTCTTGCCCCGGTTCTTGTCGCTTCTGGTCAG
CACCTTGTTGTCGATGGAGTCGTCCTTCAGAAAGCTCTGAGGCACGATATGGTCCACATCGTAGTCGGAC
AGCCGGTTGATGTCCAGTTCCTGGTCCACGTACATATCCCGCCCATTCTGCAGGTAGTACAGGTACAGCT
TCTCGTTCTGCAGCTGGGTGTTTTCCACGGGGTGTTCTTTCAGGATCTGGCTGCCCAGCTCTTTGATGCC
CTCTTCGATCCGCTTCATTCTCTCGCGGCTGTTCTTCTGTCCCTTCTGGGTGGTCTGGTTCTCTCTGGCC
ATTTCGATCACGATGTTCTCGGGCTTGTGCCGGCCCATCACTTTCACGAGCTCGTCCACCACCTTCACTG
TCTGCAGGATGCCCTTCTTAATGGCGGGGCTGCCGGCCAGATTGGCAATGTGCTCGTGCAGGCTATCGCC
CTGGCCGGACACCTGGGCTTTCTGGATGTCCTCTTTAAAGGTCAGGCTGTCGTCGTGGATCAGCTGCATG
AAGTTTCTGTTGGCGAAGCCGTCGGACTTCAGGAAATCCAGGATTGTCTTGCCGGACTGCTTGTCCCGGA
TGCCGTTGATCAGCTTCCGGCTCAGCCTGCCCCAGCCGGTGTATCTCCGCCGCTTCAGCTGCTTCATCAC
TTTGTCGTCGAACAGGTGGGCATAGGTTTTCAGCCGTTCCTCGATCATCTCTCTGTCCTCAAACAGTGTC
AGGGTCAGCACGATATCTTCCAGAATGTCCTCGTTTTCCTCATTGTCCAGGAAGTCCTTGTCCTTGATAA
TTTTCAGCAGATCGTGGTATGTGCCCAGGGAGGCGTTGAACCGATCTTCCACGCCGGAGATTTCCACGGA
GTCGAAGCACTCGATTTTCTTGAAGTAGTCCTCTTTCAGCTGCTTCACGGTCACTTTCCGGTTGGTCTTG
AACAGCAGGTCCACGATGGCCTTTTTCTGCTCGCCGCTCAGGAAGGCGGGCTTTCTCATTCCCTCGGTCA
CGTATTTCACTTTGGTCAGCTCGTTATACACGGTGAAGTACTCGTACAGCAGGCTGTGCTTGGGCAGCAC
CTTCTCGTTGGGCAGGTTCTTATCGAAGTTGGTCATCCGCTCGATGAAGCTCTGGGCGGAAGCGCCCTTG
TCCACCACTTCCTCGAAGTTCCAGGGGGTGATGGTTTCCTCGCTCTTTCTGGTCATCCAGGCGAATCTGC
TGTTTCCCCTGGCCAGAGGGCCCACGTAGTAGGGGATGCGGAAGGTCAGGATCTTCTCGATCTTTTCCCG
GTTGTCCTTCAGGAATGGGTAAAAATCTTCCTGCCGCCGCAGAATGGCGTGCAGCTCTCCCAGGTGGATC
TGGTGGGGGATGCTGCCGTTGTCGAAGGTCCGCTGCTTCCGCAGCAGGTCCTCTCTGTTCAGCTTCACGA
GCAGTTCCTCGGTGCCGTCCATCTTTTCCAGGATGGGCTTGATGAACTTGTAGAACTCTTCCTGGCTGGC
TCCGCCGTCAATGTAGCCGGCGTAGCCGTTCTTGCTCTGGTCGAAGAAAATCTCTTTGTACTTCTCAGGC
AGCTGCTGCCGCACGAGAGCTTTCAGCAGGGTCAGGTCCTGGTGGTGCTCGTCGTATCTCTTGATCATAG
AGGCGCTCAGGGGGGCCTTGGTGATCTCGGTGTTCACTCTCAGGATGTCGCTCAGCAGGATGGCGTCGGA
CAGGTTCTTGGCGGCCAGAAACAGGTCGGCGTACTGGTCGCCGATCTGGGCCAGCAGGTTGTCCAGGTCG
TCGTCGTAGGTGTCCTTGCTCAGCTGCAGTTTGGCATCCTCGGCCAGGTCGAAGTTGCTCTTGAAGTTGG
GGGTCAGGCCCAGGCTCAGGGCAATCAGGTTTCCGAACAGGCCATTCTTCTTCTCGCCGGGCAGCTGGGC
GATCAGATTTTCCAGCCGTCTGCTCTTGCTCAGTCTGGCAGACAGGATGGCCTTGGCGTCCACGCCGCTG
GCGTTGATGGGGTTTTCCTCGAACAGCTGGTTGTAGGTCTGCACCAGCTGGATGAACAGCTTGTCCACGT
CGCTGTTGTCGGGGTTCAGGTCGCCCTCGATCAGGAAGTGGCCCCGGAACTTGATCATGTGGGCCAGGGC
CAGATAGATCAGCCGCAGGTCGGCCTTGTCGGTGCTGTCCACCAGTTTCTTTCTCAGGTGGTAGATGGTG
GGGTACTTCTCGTGGTAGGCCACCTCGTCCACGATGTTGCCGAAGATGGGGTGCCGCTCGTGCTTCTTAT
CCTCTTCCACCAGGAAGGACTCTTCCAGTCTGTGGAAGAAGCTGTCGTCCACCTTGGCCATCTCGTTGCT
GAAGATCTCTTGCAGATAGCAGATCCGGTTCTTCCGTCTGGTGTATCTTCTTCTGGCGGTTCTCTTCAGC
CGGGTGGCCTCGGCTGTTTCGCCGCTGTCGAACAGCAGGGCTCCGATCAGGTTCTTCTTGATGCTGTGCC
GGTCGGTGTTGCCCAGCACCTTGAATTTCTTGCTGGGCACCTTGTACTCGTCGGTGATCACGGCCCAGCC
CACAGAGTTGGTGCCGATGTCCAGGCCGATGCTGTACTTCTTGTCGGCTGCTGGGACTCCGTGGATACCG
ACCTTCCGCTTCTTCTTTGGGGCCATCTTATCGTCATCGTCTTTGTAATCAATATCATGATCCTTGTAGT
CTCCGTCGTGGTCCTTATAGTCCATGGTGGCACCGGTCCAACCTGAAAAAAAGTGATTTCAGGCAGGTGC
TCCAGGTAATTAAACATTAATACCCCACCAACCAACCATCCCTTAAACCCTTACCTCTTGCTCAGCTAAT
TACAGCCCGGAGGAGAAGGGCCGTCCCGCCCGCTCACCTGTGGGAGTAACGCGGTCAGTCAGAGCCGGGG
CGGGCGGCGCGAGGCGGCGGCGGAGCGGGGCACGGGGCGAAGGCAGCGCGCAGCGACTCCCGCCCGCCGC
GCGCTTCGCTTTTTATAGGGCCGCCGCCGCCGCCGCCTCGCCATAAAAGGAAACTTTCGGAGCGCGCCGC
TCTGATTGGCTGCCGCCGCACCTCTCCGCCTCGCCCCGCCCCGCCCCTCGCCCCGCCCCGCCCCGCCTGG
CGCGCGCCCCCCCCCCCCCCCCGCCCCCATCGCTGCACAAAATAATTAAAAAATAAATAAATACAAAATT
GGGGGTGGGGAGGGGGGGGAGATGGGGAGAGTGAAGCAGAACGTGGGGCTCACCTCGACCATGGTAATAG
CGATGACTAATACGTAGATGTACTGCCAAGTAGGAAAGTCCCATAAGGTCATGTACTGGGCACAATGCCA
GGCGGGCCATTTACCGTCATTGACGTCAATAGGGGGCGTACTTGGCATATGATACACTTGATGTACTGCC
AAGTGGGCAGTTTACCGTAAATACTCCACCCATTGACGTCAATGGAAAGTCCCTATTGGCGTTACTATTG
ACGTCAATGGGCGGGGGTCGTTGGGCGGTCAGCCAGGCGGGCCATTTACCGTAAGTTATGTAACGGGTAC
CTCTAGAGGCCGCAGGAACCCCTAGTGATGGAGTTGGCCACTCCCTCTCTGCGCGCTCGCTCGCTCACTG
AGGCCGGGCGACCAAAGGTCGCCCGACGCCCGGGCGGCCTCAGTGAGCGAGCGAGCGCGCAGCTGCCTGC
AGGACATGTGAGCAAAAGGCCAGCAAAAGGCCAGGAACCGTAAAAAGGCCGCGTTGCTGGCGTTTTTCCA
TAGGCTCCGCCCCCCTGACGAGCATCACAAAAATCGACGCTCAAGTCAGAGGTGGCGAAACCCGACAGGA
CTATAAAGATACCAGGCGTTTCCCCCTGGAAGCTCCCTCGTGCGCTCTCCTGTTCCGACCCTGCCGCTTA
CCGGATACCTGTCCGCCTTTCTCCCTTCGGGAAGCGTGGCGCTTTCTCATAGCTCACGCTGTAGGTATCT
CAGTTCGGTGTAGGTCGTTCGCTCCAAGCTGGGCTGTGTGCACGAACCCCCCGTTCAGCCCGACCGCTGC
GCCTTATCCGGTAACTATCGTCTTGAGTCCAACCCGGTAAGACACGACTTATCGCCACTGGCAGCAGCCA
CTGGTAACAGGATTAGCAGAGCGAGGTATGTAGGCGGTGCTACAGAGTTCTTGAAGTGGTGGCCTAACTA
CGGCTACACTAGAAGAACAGTATTTGGTATCTGCGCTCTGCTGAAGCCAGTTACCTTCGGAAAAAGAGTT
GGTAGCTCTTGATCCGGCAAACAAACCACCGCTGGTAGCGGTGGTTTTTTTGTTTGCAAGCAGCAGATTA
CGCGCAGAAAAAAAGGATCTCAAGAAGATCCTTTGATCTTTTCTACGGGGTCTGACGCTCAGTGGAACGA
AAACTCACGTTAAGGGATTTTGGTCATGAGATTATCAAAAAGGATCTTCACCTAGATCCTTTTAAATTAA
AAATGAAGTTTTAAATCAATCTAAAGTATATATGAGTAAACTTGGTCTGACAGTTACCAATGCTTAATCA
GTGAGGCACCTATCTCAGCGATCTGTCTATTTCGTTCATCCATAGTTGCCTGACTCCCCGTCGTGTAGAT
AACTACGATACGGGAGGGCTTACCATCTGGCCCCAGTGCTGCAATGATACCGCGGCTTCCACGCTCACCG
GCTCCAGATTTATCAGCAATAAACCAGCCAGCCGGAAGGGCCGAGCGCAGAAGTGGTCCTGCAACTTTAT
CCGCCTCCATCCAGTCTATTAATTGTTGCCGGGAAGCTAGAGTAAGTAGTTCGCCAGTTAATAGTTTGCG
CAACGTTGTTGCCATTGCTACAGGCATCGTGGTGTCACGCTCGTCGTTTGGTATGGCTTCATTCAGCTCC
GGTTCCCAACGATCAAGGCGAGTTACATGATCCCCCATGTTGTGCAAAAAAGCGGTTAGCTCCTTCGGTC
CTCCGATCGTTGTCAGAAGTAAGTTGGCCGCAGTGTTATCACTCATGGTTATGGCAGCACTGCATAATTC
TCTTACTGTCATGCCATCCGTAAGATGCTTTTCTGTGACTGGTGAGTACTCAACCAAGTCATTCTGAGAA
TAGTGTATGCGGCGACCGAGTTGCTCTTGCCCGGCGTCAATACGGGATAATACCGCGCCACATAGCAGAA
CTTTAAAAGTGCTCATCATTGGAAAACGTTCTTCGGGGCGAAAACTCTCAAGGATCTTACCGCTGTTGAG
ATCCAGTTCGATGTAACCCACTCGTGCACCCAACTGATCTTCAGCATCTTTTACTTTCACCAGCGTTTCT
GGGTGAGCAAAAACAGGAAGGCAAAATGCCGCAAAAAAGGGAATAAGGGCGACACGGAAATGTTGAATAC
TCATACTCTTCCTTTTTCAATATTATTGAAGCATTTATCAGGGTTATTGTCTCATGAGCGGATACATATT
TGAATGTATTTAGAAAAATAAACAAATAGGGGTTCCGCGCACATTTCCCCGAAAAGTGCCACCTGACGTC
TAAGAAACCATTATTATCATGACATTAACCTATAAAAATAGGCGTATCACGAGGCCCTTTCGTCTCGCGC
GTTTCGGTGATGACGGTGAAAACCTCTGACACATGCAGCTCCCGG
