>Addgene plasmid #48137 | pSpCas9 (PX165) | addgene partial sequence | sequence record 73122 | dCas9-R2 5'-GGGTTTCCACCAGCTGTCTC-3'
CAGTTCGCTCAGGCCGCCTCTCTCGGCCTTGGTCAGATTGTCGAACTTTCTCTGGGTAATCAGCTTGGCG
TTCAGCAGCTGCCGCCAGTAGTTCTTCATCTTCTTCACGACCTCTTCGGAGGGCACGTTGTCGCTCTTGC
CCCGGTTCTTGTCGCTTCTGGTCAGCACCTTGTTGTCGATGGAGTCGTCCTTCAGAAAGCTCTGAGGCAC
GATATGGTCCACATCGTAGTCGGACAGCCGGTTGATGTCCAGTTCCTGGTCCACGTACATATCCCGCCCA
TTCTGCAGGTAGTACAGGTACAGCTTCTCGTTCTGCAGCTGGGTGTTTTCCACGGGGTGTTCTTTCAGGA
TCTGGCTGCCCAGCTCTTTGATGCCCTCTTCGATCCGCTTCATTCTCTCGCGGCTGTTCTTCTGTCCCTT
CTGGGTGGTCTGGTTCTCTCTGGCCATTTCGATCACGATGTTCTCGGGCTTGTGCCGGCCCATCACTTTC
ACGAGCTCGTCCACCACCTTCACTGTCTGCAGGATGCCCTTCTTAATGGCGGGGCTGCCGGCCAGATTGG
CAATGTGCTCGTGCAGGCTATCGCCCTGGCCGGACACCTGGGCTTTCTGGATGTCCTCTTTAAAGGTCAG
GCTGTCGTCGTGGATCAGCTGCATGAAGTTTCTGTTGGCGAAGCCGTCGGACTTCAGGAAATCCAGGATT
GTCTTGCCGGACTGCTTGTCCCGGATGCCGTTGATCAGCTTCCGGCTCAGCCTGCCCCAGCCGGTGTATC
TCCGCCGCTTCAGCTGCTTCATCACTTTGTCGTCGAACAGGTGGGCATAGGTTTTCAGCCGTTCCTCGAT
CATCTCTCTGTCCTCAAACAGTGTCAGGGTCAGCACGATATCTTCCAGAATGTCCTCGTTTTCCTCATTG
TCCAGGAAGTCCTTGTCCTTGATAATTTTCAGCAGATCGTGGTATGTGCCCAGGGAGGCGTTGAACCGAT
CTTCCACGCCGGAGATTTCCACG
