>Addgene plasmid #48137 | pSpCas9 (PX165) | addgene partial sequence | sequence record 73123 | hSpCas9-R1
TCTTCCAGTCTGTGGAAGAAGCTGTCGTCCACCTTGGCCATCTCGTTGCTGAAGATCTCTTGCAGATAGC
AGATCCGGTTCTTCCGTCTGGTGTATCTTCTTCTGGCGGTTCTCTTCAGCCGGGTGGCCTCGGCTGTTTC
GCCGCTGTCGAACAGCAGGGCTCCGATCAGGTTCTTCTTGATGCTGTGCCGGTCGGTGTTGCCCAGCACC
TTGAATTTCTTGCTGGGCACCTTGTACTCGTCGGTGATCACGGCCCAGCCCACAGAGTTGGTGCCGATGT
CCAGGCCGATGCTGTACTTCTTGTCGGCTGCTGGGACTCCGTGGATACCGACCTTCCGCTTCTTCTTTGG
GGCCATCTTATCGTCATCGTCTTTGTAATCAATATCATGATCCTTGTAGTCTCCGTCGTGGTCCTTATAG
TCCATGGTGGCACCGGTCCAACCTGAAAAAAAGTGATTTCAGGCAGGTGCTCCAGGTAATTAAACATTAA
TACCCCACCAACCAACCATCCCTTAAACCCTTACCTCTTGCTCAGCTAATTACAGCCCGGAGGAGAAGGG
CCGTCCCGCCCGCTCACCTGTGGGAGTAACGCGGTCAGTCAGAGCCGGGGCGGGCGGCGCGAGGCGGCGG
C
