>Addgene plasmid #48137 | pSpCas9 (PX165) | addgene partial sequence | sequence record 73124 | pCBhProF2 5'-agggtttaagggatggttgg-3'
TGTTTAATTACCTGGAGCACCTGCCTGAAATCACTTTTTTTCAGGTTGGACCGGTGCCACCATGGACTAT
AAGGACCACGACGGAGACTACAAGGATCATGATATTGATTACAAAGACGATGACGATAAGATGGCCCCAA
AGAAGAAGCGGAAGGTCGGTATCCACGGAGTCCCAGCAGCCGACAAGAAGTACAGCATCGGCCTGGACAT
CGGCACCAACTCTGTGGGCTGGGCCGTGATCACCGACGAGTACAAGGTGCCCAGCAAGAAATTCAAGGTG
CTGGGCAACACCGACCGGCACAGCATCAAGAAGAACCTGATCGGAGCCCTGCTGTTCGACAGCGGCGAAA
CAGCCGAGGCCACCCGGCTGAAGAGAACCGCCAGAAGAAGATACACCAGACGGAAGAACCGGATCTGCTA
TCTGCAAGAGATCTTCAGCAACGAGATGGCCAAGGTGGACGACAGCTTCTTCCACAGACTGGAAGAGTCC
TTCCTGGTGGAAGAGGATAAGAAGCACGAGCGGCACCCCATCTTCGGCAACATCGTGGACGAGGTGGCCT
ACCACGAGAAGTACCCCACCATCTACCACCTGAGAAAGAAACTGGTGGACAGCACCGACAAGGCCGACCT
GCGGCTGATCTATCTGGCCCTGGCCCACATGATCAAGTTCCGGGGCCACTTCCTGATCGAGGGCGACCTG
AACCCCGACAACAGCGACGTGGACAAGCTGTTCATCCAGCTGGTGCAGACCTACAACCAGCTGTTCGAGG
AAAACCCCATCAACGCCAGCGGCGTGGACGCCAAGGCCATCCTGTCTGCCAGACTGAGCAAGAGCAGACG
GCTGGAAAATCTGATCGCCCAGCTGCCCGGCGAGAAGAAGAATGGCCTGTTCGGAAACCTGATTGCCCTG
AGCCTGGGCCTGACCCCCAACTTCAAGAGCAACTTCGACCTGGCCGAGGATGCCAAACTGC
