>Addgene plasmid #48137 | pSpCas9 (PX165) | addgene partial sequence | sequence record 73125 | BGH-rev 5'-TAGAAGGCACAGTCGAGG-3'
CTAGGAATTCTTACTTTTTCTTTTTTGCCTGGCCGGCCTTTTTCGTGGCCGCCGGCCTTTTGTCGCCTCC
CAGCTGAGACAGGTCGATCCGTGTCTCGTACAGGCCGGTGATGCTCTGGTGGATCAGGGTGGCGTCCAGC
ACCTCTTTGGTGCTGGTGTACCTCTTCCGGTCGATGGTGGTGTCAAAGTACTTGAAGGCGGCAGGGGCTC
CCAGATTGGTCAGGGTAAACAGGTGGATGATATTCTCGGCCTGCTCTCTGATGGGCTTATCCCGGTGCTT
GTTGTAGGCGGACAGCACTTTGTCCAGATTAGCGTCGGCCAGGATCACTCTCTTGGAGAACTCGCTGATC
TGCTCGATGATCTCGTCCAGGTAGTGCTTGTGCTGTTCCACAAACAGCTGTTTCTGCTCATTATCCTCGG
GGGAGCCCTTCAGCTTCTCATAGTGGCTGGCCAGGTACAGGAAGTTCACATATTTGGAGGGCAGGGCCAG
TTCGTTTCCCTTCTGCAGTTCGCCGGCAGAGGCCAGCATTCTCTTCCGGCCGTTTTCCAGCTCGAACAGG
GAGTACTTAGGCAGCTTGATGATCAGGTCCTTTTTCACTTCTTTGTAGCCCTTGGCTTCCAGAAAGTCGA
TGGGATTCTTCTCGAAGCTGCTTCTTTCCATGATGGTGATCCCCAGCAGCTCTTTCACACTCTTCAGTTT
CTTGGACTTGCCCTTTTCCACTTTGGCCACCACCAGCACAGAATAGGCCACGGTGGGGCTGTCGAAGCCG
CCGTACTTCTTAGGGTCCCAGTCCTTCTTTCTGGCGATCAGCTTATCGCTGTTCCTCTTGGGCAGGATAG
ACTCTTTGCTGAAGCCGCCTGTCTGCACCTCGGTCTTTTTCACGATATTCACTTGGGGCATGCTCAGCAC
TTTCCGCACGGTGGCAAAATCCCGGCCCTTATCCCACACGATCTCCCCGGTTTCGCCGTTTGTCTCGATC
AGAGGCCGCTTCCGGATCTCGCCGTTGGCCAGG
