>Addgene plasmid #48137 | pSpCas9 (PX165) | addgene partial sequence | sequence record 73143 | CAGenhancer-F 5'-GGGCGTACTTGGCATATGAT-3'
CCAAGTGGGCAGTTTACCGTAAATACTCCACCCATTGACGTCAATGGAAAGTCCCTATTGGCGTTACTAT
TGACGTCAATGGGCGGGGGTCGTTGGGCGGTCAGCCAGGCGGGCCATTTACCGTAAGTTATGTAACGGGT
ACCTCTAGAGGCCGCAGGAACCCCTAGTGATGGAGTTGGCCACTCCCTCTCTGCGCGCTCGCTCGCTCAC
AGAGGCCGGGCGACC
