>Addgene plasmid #48137 | pSpCas9 (PX165) | addgene partial sequence | sequence record 73513 | CAG_enh-R 5'-AACGCCAATAGGGACTTTCC-3'
GGTGGAGTATTTACGGTAAACTGCCCACTTGGCAGTACATCAAGTGTATCATATGCCAAGTACGCCCCCT
ATTGACGTCAATGACGGTAAATGGCCCGCCTGGCATTGTGCCCAGTACATGACCTTATGGGACTTTCCTA
CTTGGCAGTACATCTACGTATTAGTCATCGCTATTACCATGGTCGAGGTGAGCCCCACGTTCTGCTTCAC
TCTCCCCATCTCCCCCCCCTCCCCACCCCCAATTTTGTATTTATTTATTTTTTAATTATTTTGTGCAGCG
ATGGGGGCGGGGGGGGGGGGGGGG
