>Addgene plasmid #48137 | pSpCas9 (PX165) | addgene partial sequence | sequence record 89545 | pBR322ori-F 5'-GGGAAACGCCTGGTATCTTT-3'
GGGTTTCGCCACCTCTGACTTGAGCGTCGATTTTTGTGATGCTCGTCAGGGGGGCGGAGCCTATGGAAAA
ACGCCAGCAACGCGGCCTTTTTACGGTTCCTGGCCTTTTGCTGGCCTTTTGCTCACATGTCCTGCAGGCA
GCTGCGCGCTCGCTCGCTCACTGAGGCCGCCCGGGC
