>Addgene plasmid #48137 | pSpCas9 (PX165) | addgene partial sequence | sequence record 93427 | hCas9-REC2-F 5'-CACGAGAAGTACCCCACCATC-3'
CGACCTGCGGCTGATCTATCTGGCCCTGGCCCACATGATCAAGTTCCGGGGCCACTTCCTGATCGAGGGC
GACCTGAACCCCGACAACAGCGACGTGGACAAGCTGTTCATCCAGCTGGTGCAGACCTACAACCAGCTGT
TCGAGGAAAACCCCATCAACGCCAGCGGCGTGGACGCCAAGGCCATCCTGTCTGCCAGACTGAGCAAGAG
CAGACGGCTGGAAAATCTGATCGCCCAGCTGCCCGGCGAGAAGAAGAATGGCCTGTTCGGAAACCTGATT
GCCCTGAGCCTGGGCCTGACCCCCAACTTCAAGAGCAACTTCGACCTGGCCGAGGATGCCAAACTGCAGC
TGAGCAAGGACACCTACGACGACGACCTGGACAACCTGCTGGCCCAGATCGGCGACCAGTACGCCGACCT
GTTTCTGGCCGCCAAGAACCTGTCCGACGCCATCCTGCTGAGCGACATCCTGAGAGTGAACACCGAGATC
ACCAAGGCCCC
